Addgene plasmid #190729: P3-Lenti-dCas9-Tet1-GFP
Purpose: Lentiviral construct to express spdCas9-Tet1-GFP.
Depositing lab: Maja Jagodic. Depositing organization: Karolinska Institutet. Publication: A genetic-epigenetic interplay at 1q21.1 locus underlies CHD1L-mediated vulnerability to primary progressive multiple sclerosis. Pahlevan Kakhki M, Giordano A, Starvaggi Cucuzza C, Venkata S Badam T, Samudyata S, Lemee MV, Stridh P, Gkogka A, Shchetynsky K, Harroud A, Gyllenberg A, Liu Y, Boddul S, James T, Sorosina M, Filippi M, Esposito F, Wermeling F, Gustafsson M, Casaccia P, Hillert J, Olsson T, Kockum I, Sellgren CM, Golzio C, Kular L, Jagodic M. Nat Commun. 2024 Jul 30;15(1):6419. doi: 10.1038/s41467-024-50794-z. PubMed 39079955.
Backbone
  Vector backbone: Fuw-dCas9-Tet1CD
  Total vector size (bp): 16266
  Vector type: Mammalian Expression, CRISPR
  Selectable markers: Zeocin ; EGFP
Growth in bacteria
  Bacterial resistance: Ampicillin, 100 μg/mL
  Growth temperature: 37°C
  Growth strain: NEB Stable
  Copy number: Unknown
Gene/Insert
  Gene/Insert name: dCas9-tet1
  Species: H. sapiens (human)
  Mutation: Changed Pro434 codon from CCG to CCC and Gly468 from GGA to GGT to remove the BbsI sites
  Promoter: UbC
  Tag / fusion protein: SV40 NLS (N terminal on insert); T2A-EGFP (C terminal on insert)
  Cloning method: Ligation Independent Cloning
  Sequencing primers: 5′ gcctgtacgagacacggat
Resource information
  A portion of this plasmid was derived from a plasmid made by: A portion of this plasmid was derived from a plasmid made by the plasmid derived from Addgene plasmids #84475
Terms and licenses: Academic/Nonprofit Terms; Industry Terms: Not Available to Industry
How to cite: P3-Lenti-dCas9-Tet1-GFP was a gift from Maja Jagodic (Addgene plasmid # 190729 ; http://n2t.net/addgene:190729 ; RRID:Addgene_190729)
