[The description below was written by a language model from this plasmid's Addgene catalogue record and pLannotate feature annotations shown in this document.]
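Description:
P3-Lenti-dCas9-Tet1-GFP is a roughly 16.3 kb HIV-1-based lentiviral transfer plasmid, built on the Fuw-dCas9-Tet1CD backbone, for expressing a catalytically dead Streptococcus pyogenes Cas9 fused to human TET1 in mammalian cells. It is propagated in E. coli through a high-copy ColE1/pUC-type origin with ampicillin resistance, and it also carries an f1 origin. The viral genome is transcribed from a CMV enhancer/promoter placed upstream of a truncated 5' LTR. It contains the Ψ packaging signal with a gag fragment, the Rev response element, the cPPT/CTS, and a WPRE ahead of the truncated 3' LTR, which is followed by a bGH polyadenylation signal.

Within the viral unit, the human ubiquitin C promoter drives a single open reading frame. This comprises dCas9, an SV40 nuclear localization signal (annotated between Cas9 and TET1, although the catalogue lists it as N-terminal), a TET1 fragment, and a C-terminal T2A-EGFP according to the catalogue. TET1 oxidises 5-methylcytosine to 5-hydroxymethylcytosine and further products, which initiates active DNA demethylation. The T2A peptide should release EGFP as a separate protein, so fluorescence marks transduced cells. Two silent codon changes (Pro434 and Gly468) were introduced to remove BbsI sites. An SV40/EM7-driven bleomycin-resistance cassette for Zeocin selection lies outside the LTRs, so it would not be carried in the packaged virus.

No guide RNA cassette is annotated, so guides are presumably supplied separately. The construct is suited to targeted demethylation and epigenome editing at chosen loci.
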