Features (pLannotate 1.2.2; 34 found; start..end, strand, type, name):
     12..33      -  protein_bind   CAP binding site: CAP binding activates transcription in the presence of cAMP. E. coli catabolite activator protein
     46..138     -  CDS            lacI (fragment): lac repressor; lacI; The lac repressor binds to the lac operator to inhibit transcription in E. coli. This inhibition can be relieved by adding lactose or isopropyl-β-D-thiogalactopyranoside (IPTG).
    321..909     -  rep_origin     ori: high-copy-number ColE1/pMB1/pBR322/pUC origin of replication
   1080..1940    -  CDS            AmpR: β-lactamase; bla; confers resistance to ampicillin, carbenicillin, and related antibiotics
   1941..2045    -  promoter       AmpR promoter: bla
   2104..2156    -  misc_feature   bom (fragment): basis of mobility region from pBR322
   2311..2690    +  enhancer       CMV enhancer: human cytomegalovirus immediate early enhancer
   2691..2890    +  promoter       CMV promoter: human cytomegalovirus (CMV) immediate early promoter
   2908..3088    +  LTR            5' LTR (truncated): truncated 5' long terminal repeat (LTR) from HIV-1
   3135..3260    +  misc_feature   HIV-1 Ψ: packaging signal of human immunodeficiency virus type 1
   3244..3607    +  CDS            HIV-1 gag (fragment): gag protein from human immunodeficiency virus 1; gag
   3753..3986    +  misc_feature   RRE: The Rev response element (RRE) of HIV-1 allows for Rev-dependent mRNA export from the nucleus to the cytoplasm.
   4342..4435    +  CDS            Rev (fragment): human immunodeficiency virus 1 (HIV-1) Rev protein; rev; enhances nuclear export of unspliced and incompletely spliced viral mRNAs
   4485..4602    +  misc_feature   cPPT/CTS: central polypurine tract and central termination sequence of HIV-1
   4667..5878    +  promoter       UbC promoter: human ubiquitin C promoter
   5889..5912    -  misc_feature   MCS (fragment): pUC18/19 multiple cloning site
   5935..10038   +  CDS            cas9: CAS9_STRP1 - Also known as csn1 From Streptococcus pyogenes serotype M1.
  10054..10074   +  CDS            SV40 NLS: nuclear localization signal of SV40 (simian virus 40) large T antigen
  10129..12282   +  CDS            TET1 (fragment): TET1_HUMAN - Also known as CXXC6, KIAA1676, LCX. Experimental evidence at protein level: Swiss-Prot protein existence level 1. Dioxygenase that catalyzes the conversion of the modified genomic base 5-methylcytosine (5mC) into 5-hydroxymethylcytosine (5hmC) and plays a key role in active DNA demethylation. Also mediates subsequent conversion of 5hmC into 5-formylcytosine (5fC), and conversion of 5fC to 5-carboxylcytosine (5caC). Conversion of 5mC into 5hmC, 5fC and 5caC probably constitutes the first step in cytosine demethylation. Methylation at the C5 position of cytosine bases is an epigenet
  12337..13050   +  CDS            EGFP: EGFP is a basic (constitutively fluorescent) green fluorescent protein published in 1996, derived from Aequorea victoria. It is reported to be a rapidly-maturing weak dimer with moderate acid sensitivity.
  13067..13093   +  misc_feature   MCS (fragment): pBluescript multiple cloning site
  13093..13681   +  misc_feature   WPRE: woodchuck hepatitis virus posttranscriptional regulatory element
  13618..14199   +  CDS            nef (fragment): NEF_HV1H2 - Experimental evidence at protein level: Swiss-Prot protein existence level 1. Extracellular Nef protein targets CD4(+) T-lymphocytes for apoptosis by interacting with CXCR4 surface receptors. From Human immunodeficiency virus type 1 group M subtype B (isolate HXB2) (HIV-1).
  14206..14386   +  LTR            5' LTR (truncated): truncated 5' long terminal repeat (LTR) from HIV-1
  14418..14642   +  polyA_signal   bGH poly(A) signal: bovine growth hormone polyadenylation signal
  14646..14667   +  promoter       SV40 promoter (fragment): SV40 enhancer and early promoter
  14688..15116   +  rep_origin     f1 ori (sequence partly withheld): f1 bacteriophage origin of replication; arrow indicates direction of (+) strand synthesis
  15169..15379   +  promoter       SV40 promoter: SV40 early promoter
  15435..15482   +  promoter       EM7 promoter: synthetic bacterial promoter&nbsp
  15501..15875   +  CDS            BleoR: antibiotic-binding protein; Sh ble from Streptoalloteichus hindustanus; confers resistance to bleomycin, phleomycin, and Zeocin™
  15885..16010   +  CDS            ble (fragment): BLE_KLEPN - Experimental evidence at protein level: Swiss-Prot protein existence level 1. Binding protein with a strong affinity to the bleomycin family of antibiotics. Binds to CL990; an antimitotic-antibiotic compound. From Klebsiella pneumoniae.
  16005..16126   +  polyA_signal   SV40 poly(A) signal: SV40 polyadenylation signal
  16197..16219   -  protein_bind   lac operator (fragment): The lac repressor binds to the lac operator to inhibit transcription in E. coli. This inhibition can be relieved by adding lactose or isopropyl-β-D-thiogalactopyranoside (IPTG). lac repressor encoded by lacI
  16223..16253   -  promoter       lac promoter: promoter for the E. coli lac operon
>Addgene plasmid #190729 | P3-Lenti-dCas9-Tet1-GFP | addgene full sequence | sequence record 381312 | Addgene NGS Result
TGGGGTGCCTAATGAGTGAGCTAACTCACATTAATTGCGTTGCGCTCACTGCCCGCTTTCCAGTCGGGAA
ACCTGTCGTGCCAGCTGCATTAATGAATCGGCCAACGCGCGGGGAGAGGCGGTTTGCGTATTGGGCGCTC
TTCCGCTTCCTCGCTCACTGACTCGCTGCGCTCGGTCGTTCGGCTGCGGCGAGCGGTATCAGCTCACTCA
AAGGCGGTAATACGGTTATCCACAGAATCAGGGGATAACGCAGGAAAGAACATGTGAGCAAAAGGCCAGC
AAAAGGCCAGGAACCGTAAAAAGGCCGCGTTGCTGGCGTTTTTCCATAGGCTCCGCCCCCCTGACGAGCA
TCACAAAAATCGACGCTCAAGTCAGAGGTGGCGAAACCCGACAGGACTATAAAGATACCAGGCGTTTCCC
CCTGGAAGCTCCCTCGTGCGCTCTCCTGTTCCGACCCTGCCGCTTACCGGATACCTGTCCGCCTTTCTCC
CTTCGGGAAGCGTGGCGCTTTCTCATAGCTCACGCTGTAGGTATCTCAGTTCGGTGTAGGTCGTTCGCTC
CAAGCTGGGCTGTGTGCACGAACCCCCCGTTCAGCCCGACCGCTGCGCCTTATCCGGTAACTATCGTCTT
GAGTCCAACCCGGTAAGACACGACTTATCGCCACTGGCAGCAGCCACTGGTAACAGGATTAGCAGAGCGA
GGTATGTAGGCGGTGCTACAGAGTTCTTGAAGTGGTGGCCTAACTACGGCTACACTAGAAGAACAGTATT
TGGTATCTGCGCTCTGCTGAAGCCAGTTACCTTCGGAAAAAGAGTTGGTAGCTCTTGATCCGGCAAACAA
ACCACCGCTGGTAGCGGTGGTTTTTTTGTTTGCAAGCAGCAGATTACGCGCAGAAAAAAAGGATCTCAAG
AAGATCCTTTGATCTTTTCTACGGGGTCTGACGCTCAGTGGAACGAAAACTCACGTTAAGGGATTTTGGT
CATGAGATTATCAAAAAGGATCTTCACCTAGATCCTTTTAAATTAAAAATGAAGTTTTAAATCAATCTAA
AGTATATATGAGTAAACTTGGTCTGACAGTTACCAATGCTTAATCAGTGAGGCACCTATCTCAGCGATCT
GTCTATTTCGTTCATCCATAGTTGCCTGACTCCCCGTCGTGTAGATAACTACGATACGGGAGGGCTTACC
ATCTGGCCCCAGTGCTGCAATGATACCGCGAGACCCACGCTCACCGGCTCCAGATTTATCAGCAATAAAC
CAGCCAGCCGGAAGGGCCGAGCGCAGAAGTGGTCCTGCAACTTTATCCGCCTCCATCCAGTCTATTAATT
GTTGCCGGGAAGCTAGAGTAAGTAGTTCGCCAGTTAATAGTTTGCGCAACGTTGTTGCCATTGCTACAGG
CATCGTGGTGTCACGCTCGTCGTTTGGTATGGCTTCATTCAGCTCCGGTTCCCAACGATCAAGGCGAGTT
ACATGATCCCCCATGTTGTGCAAAAAAGCGGTTAGCTCCTTCGGTCCTCCGATCGTTGTCAGAAGTAAGT
TGGCCGCAGTGTTATCACTCATGGTTATGGCAGCACTGCATAATTCTCTTACTGTCATGCCATCCGTAAG
ATGCTTTTCTGTGACTGGTGAGTACTCAACCAAGTCATTCTGAGAATAGTGTATGCGGCGACCGAGTTGC
TCTTGCCCGGCGTCAATACGGGATAATACCGCGCCACATAGCAGAACTTTAAAAGTGCTCATCATTGGAA
AACGTTCTTCGGGGCGAAAACTCTCAAGGATCTTACCGCTGTTGAGATCCAGTTCGATGTAACCCACTCG
TGCACCCAACTGATCTTCAGCATCTTTTACTTTCACCAGCGTTTCTGGGTGAGCAAAAACAGGAAGGCAA
AATGCCGCAAAAAAGGGAATAAGGGCGACACGGAAATGTTGAATACTCATACTCTTCCTTTTTCAATATT
ATTGAAGCATTTATCAGGGTTATTGTCTCATGAGCGGATACATATTTGAATGTATTTAGAAAAATAAACA
AATAGGGGTTCCGCGCACATTTCCCCGAAAAGTGCCACCTGACGTCGACGGATCGGGAGATCTCCCGATC
CCCTATGGTGCACTCTCAGTACAATCTGCTCTGATGCCGCATAGTTAAGCCAGTATCTGCTCCCTGCTTG
TGTGTTGGAGGTCGCTGAGTAGTGCGCGAGCAAAATTTAAGCTACAACAAGGCAAGGCTTGACCGACAAT
TGCATGAAGAATCTGCTTAGGGTTAGGCGTTTTGCGCTGCTTCGCGATGTACGGGCCAGATATACGCGTT
GACATTGATTATTGACTAGTTATTAATAGTAATCAATTACGGGGTCATTAGTTCATAGCCCATATATGGA
GTTCCGCGTTACATAACTTACGGTAAATGGCCCGCCTGGCTGACCGCCCAACGACCCCCGCCCATTGACG
TCAATAATGACGTATGTTCCCATAGTAACGCCAATAGGGACTTTCCATTGACGTCAATGGGTGGAGTATT
TACGGTAAACTGCCCACTTGGCAGTACATCAAGTGTATCATATGCCAAGTACGCCCCCTATTGACGTCAA
TGACGGTAAATGGCCCGCCTGGCATTATGCCCAGTACATGACCTTATGGGACTTTCCTACTTGGCAGTAC
ATCTACGTATTAGTCATCGCTATTACCATGGTGATGCGGTTTTGGCAGTACATCAATGGGCGTGGATAGC
GGTTTGACTCACGGGGATTTCCAAGTCTCCACCCCATTGACGTCAATGGGAGTTTGTTTTGGCACCAAAA
TCAACGGGACTTTCCAAAATGTCGTAACAACTCCGCCCCATTGACGCAAATGGGCGGTAGGCGTGTACGG
TGGGAGGTCTATATAAGCAGCGCGTTTTGCCTGTACTGGGTCTCTCTGGTTAGACCAGATCTGAGCCTGG
GAGCTCTCTGGCTAACTAGGGAACCCACTGCTTAAGCCTCAATAAAGCTTGCCTTGAGTGCTTCAAGTAG
TGTGTGCCCGTCTGTTGTGTGACTCTGGTAACTAGAGATCCCTCAGACCCTTTTAGTCAGTGTGGAAAAT
CTCTAGCAGTGGCGCCCGAACAGGGACTTGAAAGCGAAAGGGAAACCAGAGGAGCTCTCTCGACGCAGGA
CTCGGCTTGCTGAAGCGCGCACGGCAAGAGGCGAGGGGCGGCGACTGGTGAGTACGCCAAAAATTTTGAC
TAGCGGAGGCTAGAAGGAGAGAGATGGGTGCGAGAGCGTCAGTATTAAGCGGGGGAGAATTAGATCGCGA
TGGGAAAAAATTCGGTTAAGGCCAGGGGGAAAGAAAAAATATAAATTAAAACATATAGTATGGGCAAGCA
GGGAGCTAGAACGATTCGCAGTTAATCCTGGCCTGTTAGAAACATCAGAAGGCTGTAGACAAATACTGGG
ACAGCTACAACCATCCCTTCAGACAGGATCAGAAGAACTTAGATCATTATATAATACAGTAGCAACCCTC
TATTGTGTGCATCAAAGGATAGAGATAAAAGACACCAAGGAAGCTTTAGACAAGATAGAGGAAGAGCAAA
ACAAAAGTAAGACCACCGCACAGCAAGCGGCCGCTGATCTTCAGACCTGGAGGAGGAGATATGAGGGACA
ATTGGAGAAGTGAATTATATAAATATAAAGTAGTAAAAATTGAACCATTAGGAGTAGCACCCACCAAGGC
AAAGAGAAGAGTGGTGCAGAGAGAAAAAAGAGCAGTGGGAATAGGAGCTTTGTTCCTTGGGTTCTTGGGA
GCAGCAGGAAGCACTATGGGCGCAGCGTCAATGACGCTGACGGTACAGGCCAGACAATTATTGTCTGGTA
TAGTGCAGCAGCAGAACAATTTGCTGAGGGCTATTGAGGCGCAACAGCATCTGTTGCAACTCACAGTCTG
GGGCATCAAGCAGCTCCAGGCAAGAATCCTGGCTGTGGAAAGATACCTAAAGGATCAACAGCTCCTGGGG
ATTTGGGGTTGCTCTGGAAAACTCATTTGCACCACTGCTGTGCCTTGGAATGCTAGTTGGAGTAATAAAT
CTCTGGAACAGATTTGGAATCACACGACCTGGATGGAGTGGGACAGAGAAATTAACAATTACACAAGCTT
AATACACTCCTTAATTGAAGAATCGCAAAACCAGCAAGAAAAGAATGAACAAGAATTATTGGAATTAGAT
AAATGGGCAAGTTTGTGGAATTGGTTTAACATAACAAATTGGCTGTGGTATATAAAATTATTCATAATGA
TAGTAGGAGGCTTGGTAGGTTTAAGAATAGTTTTTGCTGTACTTTCTATAGTGAATAGAGTTAGGCAGGG
ATCCCAACCCCGAGGGGACCCGACAGGCCCGAAGGAATAGAAGAAGAAGGTGGAGAGAGAGACAGAGACA
GATCCATTCGATTAGTGAACGGATCGGCACTGCGTGCGCCAATTCTGCAGACAAATGGCAGTATTCATCC
ACAATTTTAAAAGAAAAGGGGGGATTGGGGGGTACAGTGCAGGGGAAAGAATAGTAGACATAATAGCAAC
AGACATACAAACTAAAGAATTACAAAAACAAATTACAAAAATTCAAAATTTTCGGGTTTATTACAGGGAC
AGCAGAGATCCAGTTTGGTTAATTAACCCGTGTCGGCTCCAGATCTGGCCTCCGCGCCGGGTTTTGGCGC
CTCCCGCGGGCGCCCCCCTCCTCACGGCGAGCGCTGCCACGTCAGACGAAGGGCGCAGCGAGCGTCCTGA
TCCTTCCGCCCGGACGCTCAGGACAGCGGCCCGCTGCTCATAAGACTCGGCCTTAGAACCCCAGTATCAG
CAGAAGGACATTTTAGGACGGGACTTGGGTGACTCTAGGGCACTGGTTTTCTTTCCAGAGAGCGGAACAG
GCGAGGAAAAGTAGTCCCTTCTCGGCGATTCTGCGGAGGGATCTCCGTGGGGCGGTGAACGCCGATGATT
ATATAAGGACGCGCCGGGTGTGGCACAGCTAGTTCCGTCGCAGCCGGGATTTGGGTCGCGGTTCTTGTTT
GTGGATCGCTGTGATCGTCACTTGGTGAGTAGCGGGCTGCTGGGCTGGCCGGGGCTTTCGTGGCCGCCGG
GCCGCTCGGTGGGACGGAAGCGTGTGGAGAGACCGCCAAGGGCTGTAGTCTGGGTCCGCGAGCAAGGTTG
CCCTGAACTGGGGGTTGGGGGGAGCGCAGCAAAATGGCGGCTGTTCCCGAGTCTTGAATGGAAGACGCTT
GTGAGGCGGGCTGTGAGGTCGTTGAAACAAGGTGGGGGGCATGGTGGGCGGCAAGAACCCAAGGTCTTGA
GGCCTTCGCTAATGCGGGAAAGCTCTTATTCGGGTGAGATGGGCTGGGGCACCATCTGGGGACCCTGACG
TGAAGTTTGTCACTGACTGGAGAACTCGGTTTGTCGTCTGTTGCGGGGGCGGCAGTTATGGCGGTGCCGT
TGGGCAGTGCACCCGTACCTTTGGGAGCGCGCGCCCTCGTCGTGTCGTGACGTCACCCGTTCTGTTGGCT
TATAATGCAGGGTGGGGCCACCTGCCGGTAGGTGTGCGGTAGGCTTTTCTCCGTCGCAGGACGCAGGGTT
CGGGCCTAGGGTAGGCTCTCCTGAATCGACAGGCGCCGGACCTCTGGTGAGGGGAGGGATAAGTGAGGCG
TCAGTTTCTTTGGTCGGTTTTATGTACCTATCTTCTTAAGTAGCTGAAGCTCCGGTTTTGAACTATGCGC
TCGGGGTTGGCGAGTGTGTTTTGTGAAGTTTTTTAGGCACCTTTTGAAATGTAATCATTTGGGTCAATAT
GTAATTTTCAGTGTTAGACTAGTAAATTGTCCGCTAAATTCTGGCCGTTTTTGGCTTTTTTGTTAGACGA
AGCTTGGGCTGCAGGTCGACTCTAGAGGATCCAGTTAACCTCGAGGGCGCGCCCATGGACAAGAAGTATT
CTATCGGACTGGCCATCGGGACTAATAGCGTCGGGTGGGCCGTGATCACTGACGAGTACAAGGTGCCCTC
TAAGAAGTTCAAGGTGCTCGGGAACACCGACCGGCATTCCATCAAGAAAAATCTGATCGGAGCTCTCCTC
TTTGATTCAGGGGAGACCGCTGAAGCAACCCGCCTCAAGCGGACTGCTAGACGGCGGTACACCAGGAGGA
AGAACCGGATTTGTTACCTTCAAGAGATATTCTCCAACGAAATGGCAAAGGTCGACGACAGCTTCTTCCA
TAGGCTGGAAGAATCATTCCTCGTGGAAGAGGATAAGAAGCATGAACGGCATCCCATCTTCGGTAATATC
GTCGACGAGGTGGCCTATCACGAGAAATACCCAACCATCTACCATCTTCGCAAAAAGCTGGTGGACTCAA
CCGACAAGGCAGACCTCCGGCTTATCTACCTGGCCCTGGCCCACATGATCAAGTTCAGAGGCCACTTCCT
GATCGAGGGCGACCTCAATCCTGACAATAGCGATGTGGATAAACTGTTCATCCAGCTGGTGCAGACTTAC
AACCAGCTCTTTGAAGAGAACCCCATCAATGCAAGCGGAGTCGATGCCAAGGCCATTCTGTCAGCCCGGC
TGTCAAAGAGCCGCAGACTTGAGAATCTTATCGCTCAGCTGCCGGGTGAAAAGAAAAATGGACTGTTCGG
GAACCTGATTGCTCTTTCACTTGGGCTGACTCCCAATTTCAAGTCTAATTTCGACCTGGCAGAGGATGCC
AAGCTGCAACTGTCCAAGGACACCTATGATGACGATCTCGACAACCTCCTGGCCCAGATCGGTGACCAAT
ACGCCGACCTTTTCCTTGCTGCTAAGAATCTTTCTGACGCCATCCTGCTGTCTGACATTCTCCGCGTGAA
CACTGAAATCACCAAGGCCCCTCTTTCAGCTTCAATGATTAAGCGGTATGATGAGCACCACCAGGACCTG
ACCCTGCTTAAGGCACTCGTCCGGCAGCAGCTTCCGGAGAAGTACAAGGAAATCTTCTTTGACCAGTCAA
AGAATGGATACGCCGGCTACATCGACGGAGGTGCCTCCCAAGAGGAATTTTATAAGTTTATCAAACCTAT
CCTTGAGAAGATGGACGGCACCGAAGAGCTCCTCGTGAAACTGAATCGGGAGGATCTGCTGCGGAAGCAG
CGCACTTTCGACAATGGGAGCATTCCCCACCAGATCCATCTTGGGGAGCTTCACGCCATCCTTCGGCGCC
AAGAGGACTTCTACCCCTTTCTTAAGGACAACAGGGAGAAGATTGAGAAAATTCTCACTTTCCGCATCCC
CTACTACGTGGGACCCCTCGCCAGAGGAAATAGCCGGTTTGCTTGGATGACCAGAAAGTCAGAAGAAACT
ATCACTCCCTGGAACTTCGAAGAGGTGGTGGACAAGGGAGCCAGCGCTCAGTCATTCATCGAACGGATGA
CTAACTTCGATAAGAACCTCCCCAATGAGAAGGTCCTGCCGAAACATTCCCTGCTCTACGAGTACTTTAC
CGTGTACAACGAGCTGACCAAGGTGAAATATGTCACCGAAGGGATGAGGAAGCCCGCATTCCTGTCAGGC
GAACAAAAGAAGGCAATTGTGGACCTTCTGTTCAAGACCAATAGAAAGGTGACCGTGAAGCAGCTGAAGG
AGGACTATTTCAAGAAAATTGAATGCTTCGACTCTGTGGAGATTAGCGGGGTCGAAGATCGGTTCAACGC
AAGCCTGGGTACCTACCATGATCTGCTTAAGATCATCAAGGACAAGGATTTTCTGGACAATGAGGAGAAC
GAGGACATCCTTGAGGACATTGTCCTGACTCTCACTCTGTTCGAGGACCGGGAAATGATCGAGGAGAGGC
TTAAGACCTACGCCCATCTGTTCGACGATAAAGTGATGAAGCAACTTAAACGGAGAAGATATACCGGATG
GGGACGCCTTAGCCGCAAACTCATCAACGGAATCCGGGACAAACAGAGCGGAAAGACCATTCTTGATTTC
CTTAAAAGCGACGGATTCGCTAATCGCAACTTCATGCAACTTATCCATGATGATTCCCTGACCTTTAAGG
AGGACATCCAGAAGGCCCAAGTGTCTGGACAAGGTGACTCACTGCACGAGCATATCGCAAATCTGGCTGG
TTCACCCGCTATTAAGAAGGGTATTCTCCAGACCGTGAAAGTCGTGGACGAGCTGGTCAAGGTGATGGGT
CGCCATAAACCAGAGAACATTGTCATCGAGATGGCCAGGGAAAACCAGACTACCCAGAAGGGACAGAAGA
ACAGCAGGGAGCGGATGAAAAGAATTGAGGAAGGGATTAAGGAGCTCGGGTCACAGATCCTTAAAGAGCA
CCCGGTGGAAAACACCCAGCTTCAGAATGAGAAGCTCTATCTGTACTACCTTCAAAATGGACGCGATATG
TATGTGGACCAAGAGCTTGATATCAACAGGCTCTCAGACTACGACGTGGACGCCATCGTCCCTCAGAGCT
TCCTCAAAGACGACTCAATTGACAATAAGGTGCTGACTCGCTCAGACAAGAACCGGGGAAAGTCAGATAA
CGTGCCCTCAGAGGAAGTCGTGAAAAAGATGAAGAACTATTGGCGCCAGCTTCTGAACGCAAAGCTGATC
ACTCAGCGGAAGTTCGACAATCTCACTAAGGCTGAGAGGGGCGGACTGAGCGAACTGGACAAAGCAGGAT
TCATTAAACGGCAACTTGTGGAGACTCGGCAGATTACTAAACATGTCGCCCAAATCCTTGACTCACGCAT
GAATACCAAGTACGACGAAAACGACAAACTTATCCGCGAGGTGAAGGTGATTACCCTGAAGTCCAAGCTG
GTCAGCGATTTCAGAAAGGACTTTCAATTCTACAAAGTGCGGGAGATCAATAACTATCATCATGCTCATG
ACGCATATCTGAATGCCGTGGTGGGAACCGCCCTGATCAAGAAGTACCCAAAGCTGGAAAGCGAGTTCGT
GTACGGAGACTACAAGGTCTACGACGTGCGCAAGATGATTGCCAAATCTGAGCAGGAGATCGGAAAGGCC
ACCGCAAAGTACTTCTTCTACAGCAACATCATGAATTTCTTCAAGACCGAAATCACCCTTGCAAACGGTG
AGATCCGGAAGAGGCCGCTCATCGAGACTAATGGGGAGACTGGCGAAATCGTGTGGGACAAGGGCAGAGA
TTTCGCTACCGTGCGCAAAGTGCTTTCTATGCCTCAAGTGAACATCGTGAAGAAAACCGAGGTGCAAACC
GGAGGCTTTTCTAAGGAATCAATCCTCCCCAAGCGCAACTCCGACAAGCTCATTGCAAGGAAGAAGGATT
GGGACCCTAAGAAGTACGGCGGATTCGATTCACCAACTGTGGCTTATTCTGTCCTGGTCGTGGCTAAGGT
GGAAAAAGGAAAGTCTAAGAAGCTCAAGAGCGTGAAGGAACTGCTGGGTATCACCATTATGGAGCGCAGC
TCCTTCGAGAAGAACCCAATTGACTTTCTCGAAGCCAAAGGTTACAAGGAAGTCAAGAAGGACCTTATCA
TCAAGCTCCCAAAGTATAGCCTGTTCGAACTGGAGAATGGGCGGAAGCGGATGCTCGCCTCCGCTGGCGA
ACTTCAGAAGGGTAATGAGCTGGCTCTCCCCTCCAAGTACGTGAATTTCCTCTACCTTGCAAGCCATTAC
GAGAAGCTGAAGGGGAGCCCCGAGGACAACGAGCAAAAGCAACTGTTTGTGGAGCAGCATAAGCATTATC
TGGACGAGATCATTGAGCAGATTTCCGAGTTTTCTAAACGCGTCATTCTCGCTGATGCCAACCTCGATAA
AGTCCTTAGCGCATACAATAAGCACAGAGACAAACCAATTCGGGAGCAGGCTGAGAATATCATCCACCTG
TTCACCCTCACCAATCTTGGTGCCCCTGCCGCATTCAAGTACTTCGACACCACCATCGACCGGAAACGCT
ATACCTCCACCAAAGAAGTGCTGGACGCCACCCTCATCCACCAGAGCATCACCGGACTTTACGAAACTCG
GATTGACCTCTCACAGCTCGGAGGGGATGGTGGCGGAGGCTCGCCAAAAAAGAAGAGAAAGGTAGACCCA
AAGAAAAAACGAAAAGTAGATCCGAAAAAGAAGAGGAAGGTGGGATCCCTGCCCACCTGCAGCTGTCTTG
ATCGAGTTATACAAAAAGACAAAGGCCCATATTATACACACCTTGGGGCAGGACCAAGTGTTGCTGCTGT
CAGGGAAATCATGGAGAATAGGTATGGTCAAAAAGGAAACGCAATAAGGATAGAAATAGTAGTGTACACC
GGTAAAGAAGGGAAAAGCTCTCATGGGTGTCCAATTGCTAAGTGGGTTTTAAGAAGAAGCAGTGATGAAG
AAAAAGTTCTTTGTTTGGTCCGGCAGCGTACAGGCCACCACTGTCCAACTGCTGTGATGGTGGTGCTCAT
CATGGTGTGGGATGGCATCCCTCTTCCAATGGCCGACCGGCTATACACAGAGCTCACAGAGAATCTAAAG
TCATACAATGGGCACCCTACCGACAGAAGATGCACCCTCAATGAAAATCGTACCTGTACATGTCAAGGAA
TTGATCCAGAGACTTGTGGAGCTTCATTCTCTTTTGGCTGTTCATGGAGTATGTACTTTAATGGCTGTAA
GTTTGGTAGAAGCCCAAGCCCCAGAAGATTTAGAATTGATCCAAGCTCTCCCTTACATGAAAAAAACCTT
GAAGATAACTTACAGAGTTTGGCTACACGATTAGCTCCAATTTATAAGCAGTATGCTCCAGTAGCTTACC
AAAATCAGGTGGAATATGAAAATGTTGCCCGAGAATGTCGGCTTGGCAGCAAGGAAGGTCGACCCTTCTC
TGGGGTCACTGCTTGCCTGGACTTCTGTGCTCATCCCCACAGGGACATTCACAACATGAATAATGGAAGC
ACTGTGGTTTGTACCTTAACTCGAGAAGATAACCGCTCTTTGGGTGTTATTCCTCAAGATGAGCAGCTCC
ATGTGCTACCTCTTTATAAGCTTTCAGACACAGATGAGTTTGGCTCCAAGGAAGGAATGGAAGCCAAGAT
CAAATCTGGGGCCATCGAGGTCCTGGCACCCCGCCGCAAAAAAAGAACGTGTTTCACTCAGCCTGTTCCC
CGTTCTGGAAAGAAGAGGGCTGCGATGATGACAGAGGTTCTTGCACATAAGATAAGGGCAGTGGAAAAGA
AACCTATTCCCCGAATCAAGCGGAAGAATAACTCAACAACAACAAACAACAGTAAGCCTTCGTCACTGCC
AACCTTAGGGAGTAACACTGAGACCGTGCAACCTGAAGTAAAAAGTGAAACCGAACCCCATTTTATCTTA
AAAAGTTCAGACAACACTAAAACTTATTCGCTGATGCCATCCGCTCCTCACCCAGTGAAAGAGGCATCTC
CAGGCTTCTCCTGGTCCCCGAAGACTGCTTCAGCCACACCAGCTCCACTGAAGAATGACGCAACAGCCTC
ATGCGGGTTTTCAGAAAGAAGCAGCACTCCCCACTGTACGATGCCTTCGGGAAGACTCAGTGGTGCCAAT
GCTGCAGCTGCTGATGGCCCTGGCATTTCACAGCTTGGCGAAGTGGCTCCTCTCCCCACCCTGTCTGCTC
CTGTGATGGAGCCCCTCATTAATTCTGAGCCTTCCACTGGTGTGACTGAGCCGCTAACGCCTCATCAGCC
AAACCACCAGCCCTCCTTCCTCACCTCTCCTCAAGACCTTGCCTCTTCTCCAATGGAAGAAGATGAGCAG
CATTCTGAAGCAGATGAGCCTCCATCAGACGAACCCCTATCTGATGACCCCCTGTCACCTGCTGAGGAGA
AATTGCCCCACATTGATGAGTATTGGTCAGACAGTGAGCACATCTTTTTGGATGCAAATATTGGTGGGGT
GGCCATCGCACCTGCTCACGGCTCGGTTTTGATTGAGTGTGCCCGGCGAGAGCTGCACGCTACCACTCCT
GTTGAGCACCCCAACCGTAATCATCCAACCCGCCTCTCCCTTGTCTTTTACCAGCACAAAAACCTAAATA
AGCCCCAACATGGTTTTGAACTAAACAAGATTAAGTTTGAGGCTAAAGAAGCTAAGAATAAGAAAATGAA
GGCCTCAGAGCAAAAAGACCAGGCAGCTAATGAAGGTCCAGAACAGTCCTCTGAAGTAAATGAATTGAAC
CAAATTCCTTCTCATAAAGCATTAACATTAACCCATGACAATGTTGTCACCGTGTCCCCTTATGCTCTCA
CACACGTTGCGGGGCCCTATAACCATTGGGTCGAGGGCAGAGGAAGTCTGCTAACATGCGGTGACGTCGA
GGAGAATCCTGGCCCAGTGAGCAAGGGCGAGGAGCTGTTCACCGGGGTGGTGCCCATCCTGGTCGAGCTG
GACGGCGACGTAAACGGCCACAAGTTCAGCGTGTCCGGCGAGGGCGAGGGCGATGCCACCTACGGCAAGC
TGACCCTGAAGTTCATCTGCACCACCGGCAAGCTGCCCGTGCCCTGGCCCACCCTCGTGACCACCCTGAC
CTACGGCGTGCAGTGCTTCAGCCGCTACCCCGACCACATGAAGCAGCACGACTTCTTCAAGTCCGCCATG
CCCGAAGGCTACGTCCAGGAGCGCACCATCTTCTTCAAGGACGACGGCAACTACAAGACCCGCGCCGAGG
TGAAGTTCGAGGGCGACACCCTGGTGAACCGCATCGAGCTGAAGGGCATCGACTTCAAGGAGGACGGCAA
CATCCTGGGGCACAAGCTGGAGTACAACTACAACAGCCACAACGTCTATATCATGGCCGACAAGCAGAAG
AACGGCATCAAGGTGAACTTCAAGATCCGCCACAACATCGAGGACGGCAGCGTGCAGCTCGCCGACCACT
ACCAGCAGAACACCCCCATCGGCGACGGCCCCGTGCTGCTGCCCGACAACCACTACCTGAGCACCCAGTC
CGCCCTGAGCAAAGACCCCAACGAGAAGCGCGATCACATGGTCCTGCTGGAGTTCGTGACCGCCGCCGGG
ATCACTCTCGGCATGGACGAGCTGTACAAGGAATTCAATTCTAACTAGGAATTCGATATCAAGCTTATCG
ATAATCAACCTCTGGATTACAAAATTTGTGAAAGATTGACTGGTATTCTTAACTATGTTGCTCCTTTTAC
GCTATGTGGATACGCTGCTTTAATGCCTTTGTATCATGCTATTGCTTCCCGTATGGCTTTCATTTTCTCC
TCCTTGTATAAATCCTGGTTGCTGTCTCTTTATGAGGAGTTGTGGCCCGTTGTCAGGCAACGTGGCGTGG
TGTGCACTGTGTTTGCTGACGCAACCCCCACTGGTTGGGGCATTGCCACCACCTGTCAGCTCCTTTCCGG
GACTTTCGCTTTCCCCCTCCCTATTGCCACGGCGGAACTCATCGCCGCCTGCCTTGCCCGCTGCTGGACA
GGGGCTCGGCTGTTGGGCACTGACAATTCCGTGGTGTTGTCGGGGAAATCATCGTCCTTTCCTTGGCTGC
TCGCCTGTGTTGCCACCTGGATTCTGCGCGGGACGTCCTTCTGCTACGTCCCTTCGGCCCTCAATCCAGC
GGACCTTCCTTCCCGCGGCCTGCTGCCGGCTCTGCGGCCTCTTCCGCGTCTTCGCCTTCGCCCTCAGACG
AGTCGGATCTCCCTTTGGGCCGCCTCCCCGCATCGATACCGTCGACCTCGAGACCTAGAAAAACATGGAG
CAATCACAAGTAGCAATACAGCAGCTACCAATGCTGATTGTGCCTGGCTAGAAGCACAAGAGGAGGAGGA
GGTGGGTTTTCCAGTCACACCTCAGGTACCTTTAAGACCAATGACTTACAAGGCAGCTGTAGATCTTAGC
CACTTTTTAAAAGAAAAGGGGGGACTGGAAGGGCTAATTCACTCCCAACGAAGACAAGATATCCTTGATC
TGTGGATCTACCACACACAAGGCTACTTCCCTGATTGGCAGAACTACACACCAGGGCCAGGGATCAGATA
TCCACTGACCTTTGGATGGTGCTACAAGCTAGTACCAGTTGAGCAAGAGAAGGTAGAAGAAGCCAATGAA
GGAGAGAACACCCGCTTGTTACACCCTGTGAGCCTGCATGGGATGGATGACCCGGAGAGAGAAGTATTAG
AGTGGAGGTTTGACAGCCGCCTAGCATTTCATCACATGGCCCGAGAGCTGCATCCGGACTGTACTGGGTC
TCTCTGGTTAGACCAGATCTGAGCCTGGGAGCTCTCTGGCTAACTAGGGAACCCACTGCTTAAGCCTCAA
TAAAGCTTGCCTTGAGTGCTTCAAGTAGTGTGTGCCCGTCTGTTGTGTGACTCTGGTAACTAGAGATCCC
TCAGACCCTTTTAGTCAGTGTGGAAAATCTCTAGCAGGGCCCGTTTAAACCCGCTGATCAGCCTCGACTG
TGCCTTCTAGTTGCCAGCCATCTGTTGTTTGCCCCTCCCCCGTGCCTTCCTTGACCCTGGAAGGTGCCAC
TCCCACTGTCCTTTCCTAATAAAATGAGGAAATTGCATCGCATTGTCTGAGTAGGTGTCATTCTATTCTG
GGGGGTGGGGTGGGGCAGGACAGCAAGGGGGAGGATTGGGAAGACAATAGCAGGCATGCTGGGGATGCGG
TGGGCTCTATGGCTTCTGAGGCGGAAAGAACCAGCTGGGGCTCTAGGGGGTATCCCC
[124 nt withheld, positions 14688-14811]
C
[91 nt withheld, positions 14813-14903]
A
[49 nt withheld, positions 14905-14953]
CCTTTGACGTTGGAGTCCACGTTCTTT
[37 nt withheld, positions 14981-15017]
ACCCTATCTCGGTCTATTCTTTTGATTTATAAGGGATTTTGCCGATTTCGGCCTATTGGTTAAAAAATGA
GCTGATTTAACAAAAATTTAACGCGAATTAATTCTGTGGAATGTGTGTCAGTTAGGGTGTGGAAAGTCCC
CAGGCTCCCCAGCAGGCAGAAGTATGCAAAGCATGCATCTCAATTAGTCAGCAACCATAGTCCCGCCCCT
AACTCCGCCCATCCCGCCCCTAACTCCGCCCAGTTCCGCCCATTCTCCGCCCCATGGCTGACTAATTTTT
TTTATTTATGCAGAGGCCGAGGCCGCCTCTGCCTCTGAGCTATTCCAGAAGTAGTGAGGAGGCTTTTTTG
GAGGCCTAGGCTTTTGCAAAAAGCTCCCGGGAGCTTGTATATCCATTTTCGGATCTGATCAGCACGTGTT
GACAATTAATCATCGGCATAGTATATCGGCATAGTATAATACGACAAGGTGAGGAACTAAACCATGGCCA
AGTTGACCAGTGCCGTTCCGGTGCTCACCGCGCGCGACGTCGCCGGAGCGGTCGAGTTCTGGACCGACCG
GCTCGGGTTCTCCCGGGACTTCGTGGAGGACGACTTCGCCGGTGTGGTCCGGGACGACGTGACCCTGTTC
ATCAGCGCGGTCCAGGACCAGGTGGTGCCGGACAACACCCTGGCCTGGGTGTGGGTGCGCGGCCTGGACG
AGCTGTACGCCGAGTGGTCGGAGGTCGTGTCCACGAACTTCCGGGACGCCTCCGGGCCGGCCATGACCGA
GATCGGCGAGCAGCCGTGGGGGCGGGAGTTCGCCCTGCGCGACCCGGCCGGCAACTGCGTGCACTTCGTG
GCCGAGGAGCAGGACTGACACGTGCTACGAGATTTCGATTCCACCGCCGCCTTCTATGAAAGGTTGGGCT
TCGGAATCGTTTTCCGGGACGCCGGCTGGATGATCCTCCAGCGCGGGGATCTCATGCTGGAGTTCTTCGC
CCACCCCAACTTGTTTATTGCAGCTTATAATGGTTACAAATAAAGCAATAGCATCACAAATTTCACAAAT
AAAGCATTTTTTTCACTGCATTCTAGTTGTGGTTTGTCCAAACTCATCAATGTATCTTATCATGTCTGTA
TACCGTCGACCTCTAGCTAGAGCTTGGCGTAATCATGGTCATAGCTGTTTCCTGTGTGAAATTGTTATCC
GCTCACAATTCCACACAACATACGAGCCGGAAGCATAAAGTGTAAAGCC
